>Addgene plasmid #193608 | pXPR_003 sgGPAA1 guide 1 | addgene full sequence | sequence record 380079 | Addgene NGS Result
TAACAAATTGGCTGTGGTATATAAAATTATTCATAATGATAGTAGGAGGCTTGGTAGGTTTAAGAATAGT
TTTTGCTGTACTTTCTATAGTGAATAGAGTTAGGCAGGGATATTCACCATTATCGTTTCAGACCCACCTC
CCAACCCCGAGGGGACCCAGAGAGGGCCTATTTCCCATGATTCCTTCATATTTGCATATACGATACAAGG
CTGTTAGAGAGATAATTAGAATTAATTTGACTGTAAACACAAAGATATTAGTACAAAATACGTGACGTAG
AAAGTAATAATTTCTTGGGTAGTTTGCAGTTTTAAAATTATGTTTTAAAATGGACTATCATATGCTTACC
GTAACTTGAAAGTATTTCGATTTCTTGGCTTTATATATCTTGTGGAAAGGACGAAACACCGCCGCAGGAT
GCCGTACACGTGTTTTAGAGCTAGAAATAGCAAGTTAAAATAAGGCTAGTCCGTTATCAACTTGAAAAAG
TGGCACCGAGTCGGTGCTTTTTTAAGCTTGGCGTAACTAGATCTTGAGACAAATGGCAGTATTCATCCAC
AATTTTAAAAGAAAAGGGGGGATTGGGGGGTACAGTGCAGGGGAAAGAATAGTAGACATAATAGCAACAG
ACATACAAACTAAAGAATTACAAAAACAAATTACAAAAATTCAAAATTTTCGGGTTTATTACAGGGACAG
CAGAGATCCACTTTGGCGCCGGCTCGAGGGGGCCCGGGTGCAAAGATGGATAAAGTTTTAAACAGAGAGG
AATCTTTGCAGCTAATGGACCTTCTAGGTCTTGAAAGGAGTGGGAATTGGCTCCGGTGCCCGTCAGTGGG
CAGAGCGCACATCGCCCACAGTCCCCGAGAAGTTGGGGGGAGGGGTCGGCAATTGATCCGGTGCCTAGAG
AAGGTGGCGCGGGGTAAACTGGGAAAGTGATGTCGTGTACTGGCTCCGCCTTTTTCCCGAGGGTGGGGGA
GAACCGTATATAAGTGCAGTAGTCGCCGTGAACGTTCTTTTTCGCAACGGGTTTGCCGCCAGAACACAGG
TAAGTGCCGTGTGTGGTTCCCGCGGGCCTGGCCTCTTTACGGGTTATGGCCCTTGCGTGCCTTGAATTAC
TTCCACCTGGCTGCAGTACGTGATTCTTGATCCCGAGCTTCGGGTTGGAAGTGGGTGGGAGAGTTCGAGG
CCTTGCGCTTAAGGAGCCCCTTCGCCTCGTGCTTGAGTTGAGGCCTGGCCTGGGCGCTGGGGCCGCCGCG
TGCGAATCTGGTGGCACCTTCGCGCCTGTCTCGCTGCTTTCGATAAGTCTCTAGCCATTTAAAATTTTTG
ATGACCTGCTGCGACGCTTTTTTTCTGGCAAGATAGTCTTGTAAATGCGGGCCAAGATCTGCACACTGGT
ATTTCGGTTTTTGGGGCCGCGGGCGGCGACGGGGCCCGTGCGTCCCAGCGCACATGTTCGGCGAGGCGGG
GCCTGCGAGCGCGGCCACCGAGAATCGGACGGGGGTAGTCTCAAGCTGGCCGGCCTGCTCTGGTGCCTGG
CCTCGCGCCGCCGTGTATCGCCCCGCCCTGGGCGGCAAGGCTGGCCCGGTCGGCACCAGTTGCGTGAGCG
GAAAGATGGCCGCTTCCCGGCCCTGCTGCAGGGAGCTCAAAATGGAGGACGCGGCGCTCGGGAGAGCGGG
CGGGTGAGTCACCCACACAAAGGAAAAGGGCCTTTCCGTCCTCAGCCGTCGCTTCATGTGACTCCACGGA
GTACCGGGCGCCGTCCAGGCACCTCGATTAGTTCTCGAGCTTTTGGAGTACGTCGTCTTTAGGTTGGGGG
GAGGGGTTTTATGCGATGGAGTTTCCCCACACTGAGTGGGTGGAGACTGAAGTTAGGCCAGCTTGGCACT
TGATGTAATTCTCCTTGGAATTTGCCCTTTTTGAGTTTGGATCTTGGTTCATTCTCAAGCCTCAGACAGT
GGTTCAAAGTTTTTTTCTTCCATTTCAGGTGTCGTGACGTACGGCCACCATGACCGAGTACAAGCCCACG
GTGCGCCTCGCCACCCGCGACGACGTCCCCAGGGCCGTACGCACCCTCGCCGCCGCGTTCGCCGACTACC
CCGCCACGCGCCACACCGTCGATCCGGACCGCCACATCGAGCGGGTCACCGAGCTGCAAGAACTCTTCCT
CACGCGCGTCGGGCTCGACATCGGCAAGGTGTGGGTCGCGGACGACGGCGCCGCCGTGGCGGTCTGGACC
ACGCCGGAGAGCGTCGAAGCGGGGGCGGTGTTCGCCGAGATCGGCCCGCGCATGGCCGAGTTGAGCGGTT
CCCGGCTGGCCGCGCAGCAACAGATGGAAGGCCTCCTGGCGCCGCACCGGCCCAAGGAGCCCGCGTGGTT
CCTGGCCACCGTCGGAGTCTCGCCCGACCACCAGGGCAAGGGTCTGGGCAGCGCCGTCGTGCTCCCCGGA
GTGGAGGCGGCCGAGCGCGCCGGGGTGCCCGCCTTCCTGGAGACCTCCGCGCCCCGCAACCTCCCCTTCT
ACGAGCGGCTCGGCTTCACCGTCACCGCCGACGTCGAGGTGCCCGAAGGACCGCGCACCTGGTGCATGAC
CCGCAAGCCCGGTGCCTGAACGCGTTAAGTCGACAATCAACCTCTGGATTACAAAATTTGTGAAAGATTG
ACTGGTATTCTTAACTATGTTGCTCCTTTTACGCTATGTGGATACGCTGCTTTAATGCCTTTGTATCATG
CTATTGCTTCCCGTATGGCTTTCATTTTCTCCTCCTTGTATAAATCCTGGTTGCTGTCTCTTTATGAGGA
GTTGTGGCCCGTTGTCAGGCAACGTGGCGTGGTGTGCACTGTGTTTGCTGACGCAACCCCCACTGGTTGG
GGCATTGCCACCACCTGTCAGCTCCTTTCCGGGACTTTCGCTTTCCCCCTCCCTATTGCCACGGCGGAAC
TCATCGCCGCCTGCCTTGCCCGCTGCTGGACAGGGGCTCGGCTGTTGGGCACTGACAATTCCGTGGTGTT
GTCGGGGAAATCATCGTCCTTTCCTTGGCTGCTCGCCTGTGTTGCCACCTGGATTCTGCGCGGGACGTCC
TTCTGCTACGTCCCTTCGGCCCTCAATCCAGCGGACCTTCCTTCCCGCGGCCTGCTGCCGGCTCTGCGGC
CTCTTCCGCGTCTTCGCCTTCGCCCTCAGACGAGTCGGATCTCCCTTTGGGCCGCCTCCCCGCGTCGACT
TTAAGACCAATGACTTACAAGGCAGCTGTAGATCTTAGCCACTTTTTAAAAGAAAAGGGGGGACTGGAAG
GGCTAATTCACTCCCAACGAAGACAAGATCTGCTTTTTGCTTGTACTGGGTCTCTCTGGTTAGACCAGAT
CTGAGCCTGGGAGCTCTCTGGCTAACTAGGGAACCCACTGCTTAAGCCTCAATAAAGCTTGCCTTGAGTG
CTTCAAGTAGTGTGTGCCCGTCTGTTGTGTGACTCTGGTAACTAGAGATCCCTCAGACCCTTTTAGTCAG
TGTGGAAAATCTCTAGCAGTACGTATAGTAGTTCATGTCATCTTATTATTCAGTATTTATAACTTGCAAA
GAAATGAATATCAGAGAGTGAGAGGAACTTGTTTATTGCAGCTTATAATGGTTACAAATAAAGCAATAGC
ATCACAAATTTCACAAATAAAGCATTTTTTTCACTGCATTCTAGTTGTGGTTTGTCCAAACTCATCAATG
TATCTTATCATGTCTGGCTCTAGCTATCCCGCCCCTAACTCCGCCCATCCCGCCCCTAACTCCGCCCAGT
TCCGCCCATTCTCCGCCCCATGGCTGACTAATTTTTTTTATTTATGCAGAGGCCGAGGCCGCCTCGGCCT
CTGAGCTATTCCAGAAGTAGTGAGGAGGCTTTTTTGGAGGCCTAGGGACGTACCCAATTCGCCCTATAGT
GAGTCGTATTACGCGCGCTCACTGGCCGTCGTTTTACAACGTCGTGACTGGGAAAACCCTGGCGTTACCC
AACTTAATCGCCTTGCAGCACATCCCCCTTTCGCCAGCTGGCGTAATAGCGAAGAGGCCCGCACCGATCG
CCCTTCCCAACAGTTGCGCAGCCTGAATGGCGAATGGG
[124 nt withheld, positions 4099-4222]
C
[91 nt withheld, positions 4224-4314]
A
[49 nt withheld, positions 4316-4364]
CCTTTGACGTTGGAGTCCACGTTCTTT
[37 nt withheld, positions 4392-4428]
ACCCTATCTCGGTCTATTCTTTTGATTTATAAGGGATTTTGCCGATTTCGGCCTATTGGTTAAAAAATGA
GCTGATTTAACAAAAATTTAACGCGAATTTTAACAAAATATTAACGCTTACAATTTAGGTGGCACTTTTC
GGGGAAATGTGCGCGGAACCCCTATTTGTTTATTTTTCTAAATACATTCAAATATGTATCCGCTCATGAG
ACAATAACCCTGATAAATGCTTCAATAATATTGAAAAAGGAAGAGTATGAGTATTCAACATTTCCGTGTC
GCCCTTATTCCCTTTTTTGCGGCATTTTGCCTTCCTGTTTTTGCTCACCCAGAAACGCTGGTGAAAGTAA
AAGATGCTGAAGATCAGTTGGGTGCACGAGTGGGTTACATCGAACTGGATCTCAACAGCGGTAAGATCCT
TGAGAGTTTTCGCCCCGAAGAACGTTTTCCAATGATGAGCACTTTTAAAGTTCTGCTATGTGGCGCGGTA
TTATCCCGTATTGACGCCGGGCAAGAGCAACTCGGTCGCCGCATACACTATTCTCAGAATGACTTGGTTG
AGTACTCACCAGTCACAGAAAAGCATCTTACGGATGGCATGACAGTAAGAGAATTATGCAGTGCTGCCAT
AACCATGAGTGATAACACTGCGGCCAACTTACTTCTGACAACGATCGGAGGACCGAAGGAGCTAACCGCT
TTTTTGCACAACATGGGGGATCATGTAACTCGCCTTGATCGTTGGGAACCGGAGCTGAATGAAGCCATAC
CAAACGACGAGCGTGACACCACGATGCCTGTAGCAATGGCAACAACGTTGCGCAAACTATTAACTGGCGA
ACTACTTACTCTAGCTTCCCGGCAACAATTAATAGACTGGATGGAGGCGGATAAAGTTGCAGGACCACTT
CTGCGCTCGGCCCTTCCGGCTGGCTGGTTTATTGCTGATAAATCTGGAGCCGGTGAGCGTGGGTCTCGCG
GTATCATTGCAGCACTGGGGCCAGATGGTAAGCCCTCCCGTATCGTAGTTATCTACACGACGGGGAGTCA
GGCAACTATGGATGAACGAAATAGACAGATCGCTGAGATAGGTGCCTCACTGATTAAGCATTGGTAACTG
TCAGACCAAGTTTACTCATATATACTTTAGATTGATTTAAAACTTCATTTTTAATTTAAAAGGATCTAGG
TGAAGATCCTTTTTGATAATCTCATGACCAAAATCCCTTAACGTGAGTTTTCGTTCCACTGAGCGTCAGA
CCCCGTAGAAAAGATCAAAGGATCTTCTTGAGATCCTTTTTTTCTGCGCGTAATCTGCTGCTTGCAAACA
AAAAAACCACCGCTACCAGCGGTGGTTTGTTTGCCGGATCAAGAGCTACCAACTCTTTTTCCGAAGGTAA
CTGGCTTCAGCAGAGCGCAGATACCAAATACTGTTCTTCTAGTGTAGCCGTAGTTAGGCCACCACTTCAA
GAACTCTGTAGCACCGCCTACATACCTCGCTCTGCTAATCCTGTTACCAGTGGCTGCTGCCAGTGGCGAT
AAGTCGTGTCTTACCGGGTTGGACTCAAGACGATAGTTACCGGATAAGGCGCAGCGGTCGGGCTGAACGG
GGGGTTCGTGCACACAGCCCAGCTTGGAGCGAACGACCTACACCGAACTGAGATACCTACAGCGTGAGCT
ATGAGAAAGCGCCACGCTTCCCGAAGGGAGAAAGGCGGACAGGTATCCGGTAAGCGGCAGGGTCGGAACA
GGAGAGCGCACGAGGGAGCTTCCAGGGGGAAACGCCTGGTATCTTTATAGTCCTGTCGGGTTTCGCCACC
TCTGACTTGAGCGTCGATTTTTGTGATGCTCGTCAGGGGGGCGGAGCCTATGGAAAAACGCCAGCAACGC
GGCCTTTTTACGGTTCCTGGCCTTTTGCTGGCCTTTTGCTCACATGTTCTTTCCTGCGTTATCCCCTGAT
TCTGTGGATAACCGTATTACCGCCTTTGAGTGAGCTGATACCGCTCGCCGCAGCCGAACGACCGAGCGCA
GCGAGTCAGTGAGCGAGGAAGCGGAAGAGCGCCCAATACGCAAACCGCCTCTCCCCGCGCGTTGGCCGAT
TCATTAATGCAGCTGGCACGACAGGTTTCCCGACTGGAAAGCGGGCAGTGAGCGCAACGCAATTAATGTG
AGTTAGCTCACTCATTAGGCACCCCAGGCTTTACACTTTATGCTTCCGGCTCGTATGTTGTGTGGAATTG
TGAGCGGATAACAATTTCACACAGGAAACAGCTATGACCATGATTACGCCAAGCGCGCAATTAACCCTCA
CTAAAGGGAACAAAAGCTGGAGCTGCAAGCTTAATGTAGTCTTATGCAATACTCTTGTAGTCTTGCAACA
TGGTAACGATGAGTTAGCAACATGCCTTACAAGGAGAGAAAAAGCACCGTGCATGCCGATTGGTGGAAGT
AAGGTGGTACGATCGTGCCTTATTAGGAAGGCAACAGACGGGTCTGACATGGATTGGACGAACCACTGAA
TTGCCGCATTGCAGAGATATTGTATTTAAGTGCCTAGCTCGATACATAAACGGGTCTCTCTGGTTAGACC
AGATCTGAGCCTGGGAGCTCTCTGGCTAACTAGGGAACCCACTGCTTAAGCCTCAATAAAGCTTGCCTTG
AGTGCTTCAAGTAGTGTGTGCCCGTCTGTTGTGTGACTCTGGTAACTAGAGATCCCTCAGACCCTTTTAG
TCAGTGTGGAAAATCTCTAGCAGTGGCGCCCGAACAGGGACTTGAAAGCGAAAGGGAAACCAGAGGAGCT
CTCTCGACGCAGGACTCGGCTTGCTGAAGCGCGCACGGCAAGAGGCGAGGGGCGGCGACTGGTGAGTACG
CCAAAAATTTTGACTAGCGGAGGCTAGAAGGAGAGAGATGGGTGCGAGAGCGTCAGTATTAAGCGGGGGA
GAATTAGATCGCGATGGGAAAAAATTCGGTTAAGGCCAGGGGGAAAGAAAAAATATAAATTAAAACATAT
AGTATGGGCAAGCAGGGAGCTAGAACGATTCGCAGTTAATCCTGGCCTGTTAGAAACATCAGAAGGCTGT
AGACAAATACTGGGACAGCTACAACCATCCCTTCAGACAGGATCAGAAGAACTTAGATCATTATATAATA
CAGTAGCAACCCTCTATTGTGTGCATCAAAGGATAGAGATAAAAGACACCAAGGAAGCTTTAGACAAGAT
AGAGGAAGAGCAAAACAAAAGTAAGACCACCGCACAGCAAGCGGCCGCTGATCTTCAGACCTGGAGGAGG
AGATATGAGGGACAATTGGAGAAGTGAATTATATAAATATAAAGTAGTAAAAATTGAACCATTAGGAGTA
GCACCCACCAAGGCAAAGAGAAGAGTGGTGCAGAGAGAAAAAAGAGCAGTGGGAATAGGAGCTTTGTTCC
TTGGGTTCTTGGGAGCAGCAGGAAGCACTATGGGCGCAGCGTCAATGACGCTGACGGTACAGGCCAGACA
ATTATTGTCTGGTATAGTGCAGCAGCAGAACAATTTGCTGAGGGCTATTGAGGCGCAACAGCATCTGTTG
CAACTCACAGTCTGGGGCATCAAGCAGCTCCAGGCAAGAATCCTGGCTGTGGAAAGATACCTAAAGGATC
AACAGCTCCTGGGGATTTGGGGTTGCTCTGGAAAACTCATTTGCACCACTGCTGTGCCTTGGAATGCTAG
TTGGAGTAATAAATCTCTGGAACAGATTTGGAATCACACGACCTGGATGGAGTGGGACAGAGAAATTAAC
AATTACACAAGCTTAATACACTCCTTAATTGAAGAATCGCAAAACCAGCAAGAAAAGAATGAACAAGAAT
TATTGGAATTAGATAAATGGGCAAGTTTGTGGAATTGGTTTAACA
Features (pLannotate 1.2.2; 29 found; start..end, strand, type, name):
      3..158     +  CDS            env (fragment): ENV_HV1H2 - Experimental evidence at protein level: Swiss-Prot protein existence level 1. [Transmembrane protein gp41]: Acts as a class I viral fusion protein. Under the current model, the protein has at least 3 conformational states: pre-fusion native state, pre-hairpin intermediate state, and post-fusion hairpin state. During fusion of viral and target intracellular membranes, the coiled coil regions (heptad repeats) assume a trimer-of-hairpins structure, positioning the fusion peptide in close proximity to the C-terminal region of the ectodomain. The formation of this structure appears to d
    162..402     +  promoter       U6 promoter: RNA polymerase III promoter for human U6 snRNA
    432..507     +  misc_RNA       gRNA scaffold: guide RNA scaffold for the Streptococcus pyogenes CRISPR/Cas9 system
    563..680     +  misc_feature   cPPT/CTS: central polypurine tract and central termination sequence of HIV-1
    746..812     +  CDS            small t antigen (fragment): SV40 (simian virus 40) small t antigen
    838..1049    +  promoter       EF-1α core promoter: core promoter for human elongation factor EF-1α
   1050..1988    +  intron         EF-1α intron A: intron upstream of the start codon of human EF-1α
   2010..2609    +  CDS            PuroR (fragment): puromycin N-acetyltransferase; pac from Streptomyces; confers resistance to puromycin
   2625..3213    +  misc_feature   WPRE: woodchuck hepatitis virus posttranscriptional regulatory element
   3264..3283    +  misc_feature   cPPT/CTS (fragment): central polypurine tract and central termination sequence of HIV-1
   3285..3518    +  LTR            3' LTR (ΔU3): self-inactivating 3' long terminal repeat (LTR) from HIV-1
   3596..3717    +  polyA_signal   SV40 poly(A) signal: SV40 polyadenylation signal
   3757..3892    +  rep_origin     SV40 ori: SV40 origin of replication
   3913..3931    -  promoter       T7 promoter: promoter for bacteriophage T7 RNA polymerase
   3939..4094    +  CDS            lacZα (fragment): LacZα fragment of β-galactosidase; lacZ fragment
   4099..4527    +  rep_origin     f1 ori (sequence partly withheld): f1 bacteriophage origin of replication; arrow indicates direction of (+) strand synthesis
   4580..4684    +  promoter       AmpR promoter: bla
   4685..5545    +  CDS            AmpR: β-lactamase; bla; confers resistance to ampicillin, carbenicillin, and related antibiotics
   5716..6304    +  rep_origin     ori: high-copy-number ColE1/pMB1/pBR322/pUC origin of replication
   6487..6579    +  CDS            lacI (fragment): lac repressor; lacI; The lac repressor binds to the lac operator to inhibit transcription in E. coli. This inhibition can be relieved by adding lactose or isopropyl-β-D-thiogalactopyranoside (IPTG).
   6592..6613    +  protein_bind   CAP binding site: CAP binding activates transcription in the presence of cAMP. E. coli catabolite activator protein
   6628..6658    +  promoter       lac promoter: promoter for the E. coli lac operon
   6666..6682    +  protein_bind   lac operator: The lac repressor binds to the lac operator to inhibit transcription in E. coli. This inhibition can be relieved by adding lactose or isopropyl-β-D-thiogalactopyranoside (IPTG). lac repressor encoded by lacI
   6727..6745    +  promoter       T3 promoter: promoter for bacteriophage T3 RNA polymerase
   6773..6999    +  promoter       RSV promoter: Rous sarcoma virus enhancer/promoter
   7000..7180    +  LTR            5' LTR (truncated): truncated 5' long terminal repeat (LTR) from HIV-1
   7227..7352    +  misc_feature   HIV-1 Ψ: packaging signal of human immunodeficiency virus type 1
   7336..7699    +  CDS            HIV-1 gag (fragment): gag protein from human immunodeficiency virus 1; gag
   7845..8078    +  misc_feature   RRE: The Rev response element (RRE) of HIV-1 allows for Rev-dependent mRNA export from the nucleus to the cytoplasm.
