[The description below was written by a language model from this plasmid's Addgene catalogue record and pLannotate feature annotations shown in this document.]
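Description:
pXPR_003 sgGPAA1 guide 1 is a third-generation-style, self-inactivating lentiviral plasmid that expresses a single guide RNA targeting human GPAA1, intended for CRISPR knockout of that gene. It is built on the pXPR_003 backbone and is propagated in E. coli through a high-copy ColE1/pUC-type origin with ampicillin resistance (β-lactamase). An f1 origin, an SV40 origin and leftover lac/T7/T3 cloning-vector elements are also present in the backbone. The record lists a recombination-deficient strain for growth, a common choice for plasmids carrying repeated LTRs.

The viral genome is transcribed in packaging cells from an RSV promoter fused to a truncated HIV-1 5' LTR. This is followed by the Ψ packaging signal with a partial gag sequence, the Rev response element for Rev-dependent nuclear export, and an env fragment. The payload consists of two units. In the first, a human U6 RNA polymerase III promoter drives the GPAA1-specific spacer joined to the Streptococcus pyogenes Cas9 guide RNA scaffold. In the second, downstream of a cPPT/CTS element, an EF-1α promoter with its intron A drives puromycin N-acetyltransferase for selection of transduced mammalian cells. A WPRE enhances transcript expression, and the ΔU3 3' LTR renders the integrated provirus self-inactivating, with an SV40 polyadenylation signal beyond it.

No Cas9 coding sequence is annotated, so the nuclease must be supplied separately, for example in cells that already express Cas9. The associated publication concerns tumour cell resistance to CAR T cell therapy in pancreatic cancer, which suggests that the construct served for single-gene knockout experiments in that setting. The restriction sites used to insert the guide are not recorded.
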