Addgene plasmid #193608: pXPR_003 sgGPAA1 guide 1
Purpose: GPAA1 knockout
Depositing lab: William Hahn. Depositing organization: Dana-Farber Cancer Institute. Publication: Systematic interrogation of tumor cell resistance to CAR T cell therapy in pancreatic cancer. Hagel KR, Arafeh R, Gang S, Arnoff TE, Larson RC, Doench JG, Mathewson ND, Wucherpfennig KW, Maus MV, Hahn WC. Cancer Res. 2022 Dec 22:CAN-22-2245. doi: 10.1158/0008-5472.CAN-22-2245. PubMed 36548402.
Backbone
  Vector backbone: pXPR_003
  Vector type: Lentiviral
  Selectable markers: Puromycin
Growth in bacteria
  Bacterial resistance: Ampicillin, 100 μg/mL
  Growth temperature: 30°C
  Growth strain: NEB Stable
  Copy number: High Copy
Gene/Insert
  Gene/Insert name: sgGPAA1 guide 1
  gRNA/shRNA sequence: CCGCAGGATGCCGTACACGT
  Species: H. sapiens (human)
  Entrez Gene: GPAA1 (a.k.a. GAA1, hGAA1)
  Cloning method: Restriction Enzyme; 5′ cloning site Unknown (unknown if destroyed); 3′ cloning site Unknown (unknown if destroyed)
Terms and licenses: Academic/Nonprofit Terms; Industry Terms: Not Available to Industry
How to cite: pXPR_003 sgGPAA1 guide 1 was a gift from William Hahn (Addgene plasmid # 193608 ; http://n2t.net/addgene:193608 ; RRID:Addgene_193608)
